Addgene plasmid #51713: pENTR4 MOV10 K530A
Purpose: plasmid contains the coding sequence of MOV10 K530A
Depositing lab: Markus Landthaler. Publication: MOV10 Is a 5' to 3' RNA helicase contributing to UPF1 mRNA target degradation by translocation along 3' UTRs. Gregersen LH, Schueler M, Munschauer M, Mastrobuoni G, Chen W, Kempa S, Dieterich C, Landthaler M. Mol Cell. 2014 May 22;54(4):573-85. doi: 10.1016/j.molcel.2014.03.017. Epub 2014 Apr 10. PubMed 24726324.
Backbone
  Vector backbone: pENTR4
  Backbone manufacturer: Invitrogen
  Backbone size w/o insert (bp): 2278
  Vector type: Entry vector
Growth in bacteria
  Bacterial resistance: Kanamycin, 50 μg/mL
  Growth temperature: 37°C
  Growth strain: DH5alpha
  Copy number: High Copy
Gene/Insert
  Gene/Insert name: MOV10 K530A
  Species: H. sapiens (human)
  Insert size (bp): 3012
  Mutation: K530A
  GenBank ID: NP_001123551
  Entrez Gene: MOV10 (a.k.a. fSAP113, gb110)
Terms and licenses: Academic/Nonprofit Terms; Industry Terms: Not Available to Industry
How to cite: pENTR4 MOV10 K530A was a gift from Markus Landthaler (Addgene plasmid # 51713 ; http://n2t.net/addgene:51713 ; RRID:Addgene_51713)
