[The description below was written by a language model from this plasmid's Addgene catalogue record and pLannotate feature annotations shown in this document.]
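Description:
pENTR4 MOV10 K530A is a Gateway entry clone built on the Invitrogen pENTR4 backbone, carrying the human MOV10 coding sequence with a lysine-to-alanine substitution at residue 530. The plasmid is about 5.3 kb in total, combining the roughly 2.3 kb backbone with an insert of about 3.0 kb. It is maintained in E. coli at high copy number through a ColE1/pUC-type origin of replication and is selected with kanamycin via an aminoglycoside phosphotransferase (KanR) gene. The annotation also flags a short fragment resembling the RSF origin at the start of the sequence. It is only a few dozen bases long, so the pUC-type origin is probably the functional replicon.

The MOV10 open reading frame lies between attL1 and attL2 recombination sites, so it can be moved directionally into any attR-containing destination vector by an LR Clonase reaction. As expected for an entry vector, no promoter driving the insert is annotated. The rrnB T1 and T2 terminators upstream of attL1 limit read-through transcription from the backbone into the cassette. No epitope tags or reporters are annotated, so any fusion partners and expression elements would come from the chosen destination vector.

MOV10 is an RNA helicase, and the associated study characterises it as a 5' to 3' helicase that translocates along 3' UTRs and contributes to degradation of UPF1 mRNA targets. The record does not state the functional effect of K530A. This clone would serve as the source for making expression constructs of the point mutant, for comparison with wild-type MOV10.
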