Features (pLannotate 1.2.2; 8 found; start..end, strand, type, name):
      1..46      +  rep_origin     RSF ori (fragment): Plasmids containing the RSF 1030 origin of replication can be propagated in E. coli cells that contain additional plasmids with compatible origins.
    106..149     -  terminator     rrnB T1 terminator: Escherichia coli rrnB; transcription terminator T1 from the E. coli rrnB gene
    281..308     +  terminator     rrnB T2 terminator: transcription terminator T2 from the E. coli rrnB gene
    358..457     +  protein_bind   attL1: mutant version of attL; recombination site for the Gateway® LR reaction LR Clonase™
    484..3492    +  CDS            MOV10: MOV10_HUMAN - Also known as KIAA1631. Experimental evidence at protein level: Swiss-Prot protein existence level 1. (Microbial infection) Required for RNA-directed transcription and replication of the human hepatitis delta virus (HDV). Interacts with small capped HDV RNAs derived from genomic hairpin structures that mark the initiation sites of RNA-dependent HDV RNA transcription. From Homo sapiens (Human).
   3519..3618    -  protein_bind   attL2: mutant version of attL; recombination site for the Gateway® LR reaction LR Clonase™
   3741..4550    +  CDS            KanR: aminoglycoside phosphotransferase; aph(3')-Ia; confers resistance to kanamycin in bacteria or G418 (Geneticin®) in eukaryotes
   4640..5228    +  rep_origin     ori: high-copy-number ColE1/pMB1/pBR322/pUC origin of replication
>Addgene plasmid #51713 | pENTR4 MOV10 K530A | depositor full sequence | sequence record 79168 | pENTR4 MOV10 K530A sequence 5290 bps
CTTTCCTGCGTTATCCCCTGATTCTGTGGATAACCGTATTACCGCTAGCATGGATCTCGGGGACGTCTAA
CTACTAAGCGAGAGTAGGGAACTGCCAGGCATCAAATAAAACGAAAGGCTCAGTCGGAAGACTGGGCCTT
TCGTTTTATCTGTTGTTTGTCGGTGAACGCTCTCCTGAGTAGGACAAATCCGCCGGGAGCGGATTTGAAC
GTTGTGAAGCAACGGCCCGGAGGGTGGCGGGCAGGACGCCCGCCATAAACTGCCAGGCATCAAACTAAGC
AGAAGGCCATCCTGACGGATGGCCTTTTTGCGTTTCTACAAACTCTTCCTGTTAGTTAGTTACTTAAGCT
CGGGCCCCAAATAATGATTTTATTTTGACTGATAGTGACCTGTTCGTTGCAACAAATTGATAAGCAATGC
TTTTTTATAATGCCAACTTTGTACAAAAAAGCAGGCTCCACCATGGGAACCAATTCAGTCGACATGCCCA
GTAAGTTCAGCTGCCGGCAGCTCCGGGAGGCGGGCCAGTGTTTCGAGAGTTTCCTGGTCGTTCGGGGACT
GGACATGGAGACAGATCGCGAGCGGCTGCGGACCATTTATAACCGCGACTTCAAGATCAGCTTTGGGACC
CCCGCCCCTGGCTTCTCCTCCATGCTGTATGGAATGAAGATTGCAAATCTGGCCTACGTCACCAAGACTC
GGGTCAGGTTCTTCAGACTCGACCGCTGGGCCGACGTGCGGTTCCCAGAAAAGAGGAGAATGAAGCTGGG
GTCAGATATCAGCAAACACCACAAGTCACTGCTAGCCAAGATCTTTTATGACAGGGCTGAGTATCTTCAT
GGGAAACATGGTGTGGATGTGGAAGTCCAGGGGCCCCATGAAGCCCGAGATGGGCAGCTCCTTATCCGCC
TGGATTTGAACCGCAAAGAGGTGCTGACCCTGAGGCTTCGGAATGGCGGAACCCAGTCTGTTACCCTCAC
TCACCTCTTCCCACTCTGCCGGACACCCCAGTTTGCTTTCTACAATGAAGACCAGGAGTTGCCCTGTCCA
CTGGGCCCCGGTGAATGCTATGAACTCCATGTCCATTGTAAGACCAGCTTTGTGGGCTACTTCCCAGCCA
CAGTGCTCTGGGAGCTGCTGGGACCTGGGGAGTCGGGTTCAGAAGGAGCCGGCACATTCTACATTGCCCG
CTTCTTGGCTGCCGTCGCCCACAGCCCCCTGGCTGCACAGCTGAAGCCCATGACTCCCTTCAAGCGGACC
CGGATCACCGGAAACCCTGTGGTGACCAATCGGATAGAGGAAGGAGAGAGACCTGACCGCGCTAAGGGCT
ATGACCTGGAGTTAAGTATGGCGCTGGGGACATACTACCCACCTCCCCGCCTCAGGCAGCTGCTCCCCAT
GCTTCTTCAGGGAACAAGTATCTTCACTGCCCCTAAGGAGATCGCAGAGATCAAGGCCCAGCTGGAGACA
GCCCTGAAGTGGAGGAACTATGAGGTGAAGCTGCGGCTGCTGCTGCACCTGGAGGAACTGCAGATGGAGC
ATGATATCCGGCACTATGACCTGGAGTCGGTGCCCATGACCTGGGACCCTGTGGACCAGAACCCCAGGCT
GCTCACGCTGGAGGTTCCTGGAGTGACTGAGAGCCGCCCCTCAGTGCTACGGGGCGACCACCTGTTTGCC
CTTTTGTCCTCGGAGACACACCAGGAGGACCCCATCACATATAAGGGCTTTGTGCACAAGGTGGAATTGG
ACCGTGTCAAGCTGAGCTTTTCCATGAGCCTCCTGAGCCGCTTTGTGGATGGGCTGACCTTCAAGGTGAA
CTTTACCTTCAACCGCCAGCCGCTGCGAGTCCAGCACCGTGCCCTGGAGCTGACAGGGCGCTGGCTGCTG
TGGCCCATGCTCTTTCCTGTGGCACCTCGGGACGTCCCGCTGCTGCCCTCAGATGTGAAACTCAAGCTGT
ACGACCGGAGTCTGGAGTCAAACCCAGAGCAGCTGCAGGCCATGAGGCACATTGTTACGGGCACCACCCG
TCCAGCCCCCTACATCATCTTTGGGCCTCCAGGCACCGGCGCGACTGTCACGTTAGTGGAGGCAATTAAG
CAGGTGGTGAAGCACTTGCCCAAAGCCCACATCTTGGCCTGCGCTCCATCCAACTCAGGGGCTGACCTAC
TCTGTCAAAGGCTCCGGGTCCACCTTCCTAGCTCCATCTACCGCCTCCTGGCCCCCAGCAGGGACATCCG
CATGGTACCTGAGGACATCAAGCCCTGCTGCAACTGGGACGCAAAGAAGGGGGAGTATGTATTTCCCGCC
AAGAAGAAGCTGCAGGAATACCGGGTCTTAATTACCACCCTCATCACTGCCGGCAGGTTGGTCTCGGCCC
AGTTTCCCATTGATCACTTCACACACATCTTCATCGATGAGGCTGGCCACTGCATGGAGCCTGAGAGTCT
GGTAGCTATAGCAGGGCTGATGGAAGTAAAGGAAACAGGTGATCCAGGAGGGCAGCTGGTGCTGGCAGGA
GACCCTCGGCAGCTGGGGCCTGTGCTGCGTTCCCCACTGACCCAGAAGCATGGACTGGGATACTCACTGC
TGGAGCGGCTGCTCACCTACAACTCCCTGTACAAGAAGGGCCCTGATGGCTATGACCCCCAGTTCATAAC
CAAGCTGCTCCGCAACTACAGGTCTCATCCCACCATCCTGGACATTCCTAACCAGCTCTATTATGAAGGG
GAGCTGCAGGCCTGTGCTGATGTCGTGGATCGAGAACGCTTCTGCCGCTGGGCGGGCCTACCTCGACAGG
GCTTTCCCATCATCTTTCACGGCGTAATGGGCAAAGATGAGCGTGAAGGCAACAGCCCATCCTTCTTCAA
CCCTGAAGAGGCTGCCACAGTGACTTCCTACCTGAAGCTGCTCCTGGCCCCCTCCTCCAAGAAGGGCAAA
GCTCGCCTGAGCCCTCGAAGTGTGGGCGTCATCTCCCCGTACCGGAAACAGGTGGAGAAAATCCGTTACT
GCATCACCAAACTTGACAGGGAGCTTCGAGGACTGGATGACATCAAGGACTTGAAGGTGGGTTCAGTAGA
AGAATTCCAAGGCCAAGAACGAAGCGTCATCCTCATCTCCACCGTGCGAAGCAGCCAGAGCTTTGTGCAG
CTGGATCTGGACTTTAATCTGGGTTTCCTTAAGAACCCCAAGAGGTTCAATGTAGCTGTGACCCGGGCCA
AGGCCCTGCTCATCATCGTGGGGAACCCCCTTCTCCTGGGCCATGACCCTGACTGGAAAGTATTCCTGGA
GTTCTGTAAAGAAAACGGAGGGTATACCGGGTGTCCCTTCCCTGCCAAACTGGACCTGCAACAGGGACAG
AATTTACTGCAAGGTCTGAGCAAGCTCAGCCCCTCTACCTCAGGGCCCCACAGCCATGACTACCTCCCCC
AGGAGCGGGAGGGTGAAGGGGGCCTGTCTCTGCAAGTGGAGCCAGAGTGGAGGAATGAGCTCTGAGCGGC
CGCACTCGAGATATCTAGACCCAGCTTTCTTGTACAAAGTTGGCATTATAAGAAAGCATTGCTTATCAAT
TTGTTGCAACGAACAGGTCACTATCAGTCAAAATAAAATCATTATTTGCCATCCAGCTGCAGCTCTGGCC
CGTGTCTCAAAATCTCTGATGTTACATTGCACAAGATAAAAATATATCATCATGAACAATAAAACTGTCT
GCTTACATAAACAGTAATACAAGGGGTGTTATGAGCCATATTCAACGGGAAACGTCGAGGCCGCGATTAA
ATTCCAACATGGATGCTGATTTATATGGGTATAAATGGGCTCGCGATAATGTCGGGCAATCAGGTGCGAC
AATCTATCGCTTGTATGGGAAGCCCGATGCGCCAGAGTTGTTTCTGAAACATGGCAAAGGTAGCGTTGCC
AATGATGTTACAGATGAGATGGTCAGACTAAACTGGCTGACGGAATTTATGCCTCTTCCGACCATCAAGC
ATTTTATCCGTACTCCTGGTGATGCATGGTTACTCACCACTGCGATCCCCGGAAAAACAGCATTCCAGGT
ATTAGAAGAATATCCTGATTCAGGTGAAAATATTGTTGATGCGCTGGCAGTGTTCCTGCGCCGGTTGCAT
TCGATTCCTGTTTGTAATTGTCCTTTTAACAGCGATCGCGTATTTCGTCTCGCTCAGGCGCAATCACGAA
TGAATAACGGTTTGGTTGATGCGAGTGATTTTGATGACGAGCGTAATGGCTGGCCTGTTGAACAAGTCTG
GAAAGAAATGCATAAACTTTTGCCATTCTCACCGGATTCAGTCGTCACTCATGGTGATTTCTCACTTGAT
AACCTTATTTTTGACGAGGGGAAATTAATAGGTTGTATTGATGTTGGACGAGTCGGAATCGCAGACCGAT
ACCAGGATCTTGCCATCCTATGGAACTGCCTCGGTGAGTTTTCTCCTTCATTACAGAAACGGCTTTTTCA
AAAATATGGTATTGATAATCCTGATATGAATAAATTGCAGTTTCATTTGATGCTCGATGAGTTTTTCTAA
TCAGAATTGGTTAATTGGTTGTAACATTATTCAGATTGGGCCCCGTTCCACTGAGCGTCAGACCCCGTAG
AAAAGATCAAAGGATCTTCTTGAGATCCTTTTTTTCTGCGCGTAATCTGCTGCTTGCAAACAAAAAAACC
ACCGCTACCAGCGGTGGTTTGTTTGCCGGATCAAGAGCTACCAACTCTTTTTCCGAAGGTAACTGGCTTC
AGCAGAGCGCAGATACCAAATACTGTTCTTCTAGTGTAGCCGTAGTTAGGCCACCACTTCAAGAACTCTG
TAGCACCGCCTACATACCTCGCTCTGCTAATCCTGTTACCAGTGGCTGCTGCCAGTGGCGATAAGTCGTG
TCTTACCGGGTTGGACTCAAGACGATAGTTACCGGATAAGGCGCAGCGGTCGGGCTGAACGGGGGGTTCG
TGCACACAGCCCAGCTTGGAGCGAACGACCTACACCGAACTGAGATACCTACAGCGTGAGCTATGAGAAA
GCGCCACGCTTCCCGAAGGGAGAAAGGCGGACAGGTATCCGGTAAGCGGCAGGGTCGGAACAGGAGAGCG
CACGAGGGAGCTTCCAGGGGGAAACGCCTGGTATCTTTATAGTCCTGTCGGGTTTCGCCACCTCTGACTT
GAGCGTCGATTTTTGTGATGCTCGTCAGGGGGGCGGAGCCTATGGAAAAACGCCAGCAACGCGGCCTTTT
TACGGTTCCTGGCCTTTTGCTGGCCTTTTGCTCACATGTT
