>Addgene plasmid #51713 | pENTR4 MOV10 K530A | addgene partial sequence | sequence record 80664 | pENTR-F 5'-CTACAAACTCTTCCTGTTAGTTAG-3'
GATTTTATTTTGACTGATAGTGACCTGTTCGTTGCAACAAATTGATAAGCAATGCTTTTTTATAATGCCA
ACTTTGTACAAAAAAGCAGGCTCCACCATGGGAACCAATTCAGTCGACATGCCCAGTAAGTTCAGCTGCC
GGCAGCTCCGGGAGGCGGGCCAGTGTTTCGAGAGTTTCCTGGTCGTTCGGGGACTGGACATGGAGACAGA
TCGCGAGCGGCTGCGGACCATTTATAACCGCGACTTCAAGATCAGCTTTGGGACCCCCGCCCCTGGCTTC
TCCTCCATGCTGTATGGAATGAAGATTGCAAATCTGGCCTACGTCACCAAGACTCGGGTCAGGTTCTTCA
GACTCGACCGCTGGGCCGACGTGCGGTTCCCAGAAAAGAGGAGAATGAAGCTGGGGTCAGATATCAGCAA
ACACCACAAGTCACTGCTAGCCAAGATCTTTTATGACAGGGCTGAGTATCTTCATGGGAAACATGGTGTG
GATGTGGAAGTCCAGGGGCCCCATGAAGCCCGAGATGGGCAGCTCCTTATCCGCCTGGATTTGAACCGCA
AAGAGGTGCTGACCCTGAGGCTTCGGAATGGCGGAACCCAGTCTGTTACCCTCACTCACCTCTTCCCACT
CTGCCGGACACCCCAGTTTGCTTTCTACAATGAAGACCAGGAGTTGCCCTGTCCACTGGGCCCCGGTGAA
TGCTATGAACTCCATGTCCATTGTAAGACCAGCTTTGTGGGCTACTTCCCAGCCACAGTGCTCTGGGAGC
TGCTGGGACCTGGGGAGTCGGGTTCAGAAGGAGCCGGCACATTCTACATTGCCCGCTTCTTGGCTGCCGT
CGCCCACAGCCCCCTGGCTGCACAGCTGAAGCCCATGACTCCCTTCAAGCGGACCCGGATCACCGGAAAC
CCTGTGGTGACCAATCGGATAGAGGAA
