>Addgene plasmid #51713 | pENTR4 MOV10 K530A | addgene partial sequence | sequence record 80905 | pENTR4-R 5'-attttgagacacgggccaga-3'
ATTTTATTTTGACTGATAGTGACCTGTTCGTTGCAACAAATTGATAAGCAATGCTTTCTTATAATGCCAA
CTTTGTACAAGAAAGCTGGGTCTAGATATCTCGAGTGCGGCCGCTCAGAGCTCATTCCTCCACTCTGGCT
CCACTTGCAGAGACAGGCCCCCTTCACCCTCCCGCTCCTGGGGGAGGTAGTCATGGCTGTGGGGCCCTGA
GGTAGAGGGGCTGAGCTTGCTCAGACCTTGCAGTAAATTCTGTCCCTGTTGCAGGTCCAGTTTGGCAGGG
AAGGGACACCCGGTATACCCTCCGTTTTCTTTACAGAACTCCAGGAATACTTTCCAGTCAGGGTCATGGC
CCAGGAGAAGGGGGTTCCCCACGATGATGAGCAGGGCCTTGGCCCGGGTCACAGCTACATTGAACCTCTT
GGGGTTCTTAAGGAAACCCAGATTAAAGTCCAGATCCAGCTGCACAAAGCTCTGGCTGCTTCGCACGGTG
GAGATGAGGATGACGCTTCGTTCTTGGCCTTGGAATTCTTCTACTGAACCCACCTTCAAGTCCTTGATGT
CATCCAGTCCTCGAAGCTCCCTGTCAAGTTTGGTGATGCAGTAACGGATTTTCTCCACCTGTTTCCGGTA
CGGGGAGATGACGCCCACACTTCGAGGGCTCAGGCGAGCTTTGCCCTTCTTGGAGGAGGGGGCCAGGAGC
AGCTTCAGGTAGGAAGTCACTGTGGCAGCCTCTTCAGGGTTGAAGAAGGATGGGCTGTTGCCTTCACGCT
CATCTTTGCCCATTACGCCGTGAAAGATGATGGGAAAGCCCTGTCGAGGTAGGCCCGCCCAGCGGCAGAA
GCGTTCTCGATCCACGACATCAGCACAGGCCTGCAGCTCCCCTTCATAATAGAGCTGGTTAGGAATGTCC
AGGATGGTGGGATGAGACCTGTAGTTGCGGA
