>Addgene plasmid #51713 | pENTR4 MOV10 K530A | addgene partial sequence | sequence record 81634 | MOV10-F 5'-gctgccctcagatgtgaaa-3'
AGCAGCTGCAGGCCATGAGGCACATTGTTACGGGCACCACCCGTCCAGCCCCCTACATCATCTTTGGGCC
TCCAGGCACCGGCGCGACTGTCACGTTAGTGGAGGCAATTAAGCAGGTGGTGAAGCACTTGCCCAAAGCC
CACATCTTGGCCTGCGCTCCATCCAACTCAGGGGCTGACCTACTCTGTCAAAGGCTCCGGGTCCACCTTC
CTAGCTCCATCTACCGCCTCCTGGCCCCCAGCAGGGACATCCGCATGGTACCTGAGGACATCAAGCCCTG
CTGCAACTGGGACGCAAAGAAGGGGGAGTATGTATTTCCCGCCAAGAAGAAGCTGCAGGAATACCGGGTC
TTAATTACCACCCTCATCACTGCCGGCAGGTTGGTCTCGGCCCAGTTTCCCATTGATCACTTCACACACA
TCTTCATCGATGAGGCTGGCCACTGCATGGAGCCTGAGAGTCTGGTAGCTATAGCAGGGCTGATGGAAGT
AAAGGAAACAGGTGATCCAGGAGGGCAGCTGGTGCTGGCAGGAGACCCTCGGCAGCTGGGGCCTGTGCTG
CGTTCCCCACTGACCCAGAAGCATGGACTGGGATACTCACTGCTGGAGCGGCTGCTCACCTACAACTCCC
TGTACAAGAAGGGCCCTGATGGCTATGACCCCCAGTTCATAACCAAGCTGCTCCGCAACTACAGGTCTCA
TCCCACCATCCTGGACATTCCTAACCAGCTCTATTATGAAGGGGAGCTGCAGGCCTGTGCTGATGTCGTG
GATCGAGAACGCTTCTGCCGCTGGGCGGGCCTACCTCGACAGGGCTTTCCCATCATCTTTCACGGCGTAA
TGGGCAAAGATGAGCGTGAAGGCAACAGCCCATCCTTCTTCAACCCTGAAGAGGCTGCCACAGTGACTTC
CTACCTGAAGCTGCTCCTGGCCC
